Addgene plasmid #106055: Opto-GPR161
Purpose: Expression of a chimeric G-protein coupled receptor (Rhodopsin-GPR161; Opto-GPR161; E9)
Depositing lab: Harald Janovjak. Publication: Optical functionalization of human Class A orphan G-protein-coupled receptors. Morri M, Sanchez-Romero I, Tichy AM, Kainrath S, Gerrard EJ, Hirschfeld PP, Schwarz J, Janovjak H. Nat Commun. 2018 May 16;9(1):1950. doi: 10.1038/s41467-018-04342-1. PubMed 29769519.
Backbone
  Vector backbone: pcDNA3.1-
  Backbone manufacturer: Invitrogen
  Backbone size w/o insert (bp): 5427
  Vector type: Mammalian Expression
  Selectable markers: Neomycin (select with G418)
Growth in bacteria
  Bacterial resistance: Ampicillin, 100 μg/mL
  Growth temperature: 37°C
  Growth strain: DH5alpha
  Copy number: High Copy
Gene/Insert
  Gene/Insert name: Opto-GPR161
  Species: H. sapiens (human), B. taurus (bovine)
  Insert size (bp): 1758
  Mutation: Chimeric receptor protein
  Entrez Gene: GPR161 (a.k.a. RE2)
  Promoter: CMV
  Tag / fusion protein: VSV-G (N terminal on insert); Rhodopsin-1D4 (C terminal on insert)
  Cloning method: Restriction Enzyme; 5′ cloning site unknown (unknown if destroyed); 3′ cloning site unknown (unknown if destroyed)
  Sequencing primers: 5′ CMV_F (CGCAAATGGGCGGTAGGCGTG); 3′ pcDNA_R (CAACAGATGGCTGGCAAC)
Terms and licenses: Academic/Nonprofit Terms; Industry Terms: Not Available to Industry
Depositor comments: two step cloning; 5' and 3' sites cannot be used for (sub)cloning
How to cite: Opto-GPR161 was a gift from Harald Janovjak (Addgene plasmid # 106055 ; http://n2t.net/addgene:106055 ; RRID:Addgene_106055)
