[The description below was written by a language model from this plasmid's Addgene catalogue record and pLannotate feature annotations shown in this document.]
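Description:
Opto-GPR161 is a mammalian expression plasmid built on the pcDNA3.1(-) backbone that encodes a chimeric, light-activatable G-protein-coupled receptor combining bovine rhodopsin with the human orphan receptor GPR161. In bacteria it replicates from a high-copy ColE1/pUC-type origin and is selected through the β-lactamase (AmpR) gene. An f1 origin is also present. For selection in mammalian cells, an SV40 early promoter drives a neomycin phosphotransferase gene terminated by the SV40 poly(A) signal, allowing G418 selection of stable transfectants.

The roughly 1.76 kb insert is transcribed from the human CMV immediate-early enhancer and promoter and terminated by the bovine growth hormone polyadenylation signal. A T7 promoter lies just upstream of the coding region. According to the record, the receptor carries an N-terminal VSV-G epitope and a C-terminal rhodopsin 1D4 epitope, which are useful for detecting the protein. The automated annotation picks up a short N-terminal bovine rhodopsin segment containing an N-linked glycosylation signal, followed by a large fragment matching human GPR161, consistent with a rhodopsin–GPR161 fusion. It does not separately label the epitope tags or define the exact domain boundaries of the chimera. A few minor hits, such as a short HIV-1 LTR fragment, a ble fragment and a lacI fragment, are most likely backbone remnants or chance similarities rather than functional elements.

The construct belongs to a set designed to optically functionalize human class A orphan GPCRs, so that signalling associated with GPR161 can be triggered by light in transfected cells. The depositor notes that the insert was assembled in two cloning steps and that the flanking sites cannot be used for subcloning.
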