Features (pLannotate 1.2.2; 21 found; start..end, strand, type, name):
     74..453     +  enhancer       CMV enhancer: human cytomegalovirus immediate early enhancer
    454..657     +  promoter       CMV promoter: human cytomegalovirus (CMV) immediate early promoter
    653..686     +  LTR            5' LTR (truncated) (fragment): truncated 5' long terminal repeat (LTR) from HIV-1
    702..720     +  promoter       T7 promoter: promoter for bacteriophage T7 RNA polymerase
    878..916     +  CDS            opsin tag: segment of bovine rhodopsin containing a signal for N-linked glycosylation (Favaloro et al., 2008) The asparagine in the NKT tripeptide will be glycosylated if this sequence is exposed to the ER lumen.
   1025..2497    +  CDS            GPR161 (fragment): GP161_HUMAN - Experimental evidence at protein level: Swiss-Prot protein existence level 1. Key negative regulator of Shh signaling, which promotes the processing of GLI3 into GLI3R during neural tube development. Recruited by TULP3 and the IFT-A complex to primary cilia and acts as a regulator of the PKA-dependent basal repression machinery in Shh signaling by increasing cAMP levels, leading to promote the PKA-dependent processing of GLI3 into GLI3R and repress the Shh signaling. In presence of SHH, it is removed from primary cilia and is internalized into recycling endosomes, preventing its
   2601..2712    +  polyA_signal   bGH poly(A) signal: bovine growth hormone polyadenylation signal
   2829..2850    +  promoter       SV40 promoter (fragment): SV40 enhancer and early promoter
   2871..3299    +  rep_origin     f1 ori (sequence partly withheld): f1 bacteriophage origin of replication; arrow indicates direction of (+) strand synthesis
   3313..3642    +  promoter       SV40 promoter: SV40 enhancer and early promoter
   3709..4500    +  CDS            neo: KKA2_KLEPN - Also known as kan, nptII. Experimental evidence at protein level: Swiss-Prot protein existence level 1. Resistance to kanamycin, neomycin, paromomycin, ribostamycin, butirosin and gentamicin B. From Klebsiella pneumoniae.
   4524..4682    +  CDS            ble (fragment): BLE_KLEPN - Experimental evidence at protein level: Swiss-Prot protein existence level 1. Binding protein with a strong affinity to the bleomycin family of antibiotics. Binds to CL990; an antimitotic-antibiotic compound. From Klebsiella pneumoniae.
   4677..4798    +  polyA_signal   SV40 poly(A) signal: SV40 polyadenylation signal
   4871..4887    -  protein_bind   lac operator: The lac repressor binds to the lac operator to inhibit transcription in E. coli. This inhibition can be relieved by adding lactose or isopropyl-β-D-thiogalactopyranoside (IPTG). lac repressor encoded by lacI
   4895..4925    -  promoter       lac promoter: promoter for the E. coli lac operon
   4940..4961    -  protein_bind   CAP binding site: CAP binding activates transcription in the presence of cAMP. E. coli catabolite activator protein
   4974..5066    -  CDS            lacI (fragment): lac repressor; lacI; The lac repressor binds to the lac operator to inhibit transcription in E. coli. This inhibition can be relieved by adding lactose or isopropyl-β-D-thiogalactopyranoside (IPTG).
   5249..5837    -  rep_origin     ori: high-copy-number ColE1/pMB1/pBR322/pUC origin of replication
   6008..6868    -  CDS            AmpR: β-lactamase; bla; confers resistance to ampicillin, carbenicillin, and related antibiotics
   6869..6973    -  promoter       AmpR promoter: bla
   7032..7084    -  misc_feature   bom (fragment): basis of mobility region from pBR322
>Addgene plasmid #106055 | Opto-GPR161 | addgene full sequence | sequence record 209686 | Addgene NGS Result
AATTGCATGAAGAATCTGCTTAGGGTTAGGCGTTTTGCGCTGCTTCGCGATGTACGGGCCAGATATACGC
GTTGACATTGATTATTGACTAGTTATTAATAGTAATCAATTACGGGGTCATTAGTTCATAGCCCATATAT
GGAGTTCCGCGTTACATAACTTACGGTAAATGGCCCGCCTGGCTGACCGCCCAACGACCCCCGCCCATTG
ACGTCAATAATGACGTATGTTCCCATAGTAACGCCAATAGGGACTTTCCATTGACGTCAATGGGTGGAGT
ATTTACGGTAAACTGCCCACTTGGCAGTACATCAAGTGTATCATATGCCAAGTACGCCCCCTATTGACGT
CAATGACGGTAAATGGCCCGCCTGGCATTATGCCCAGTACATGACCTTATGGGACTTTCCTACTTGGCAG
TACATCTACGTATTAGTCATCGCTATTACCATGGTGATGCGGTTTTGGCAGTACATCAATGGGCGTGGAT
AGCGGTTTGACTCACGGGGATTTCCAAGTCTCCACCCCATTGACGTCAATGGGAGTTTGTTTTGGCACCA
AAATCAACGGGACTTTCCAAAATGTCGTAACAACTCCGCCCCATTGACGCAAATGGGCGGTAGGCGTGTA
CGGTGGGAGGTCTATATAAGCAGAGCTCTCTGGCTAACTAGAGAACCCACTGCTTACTGGCTTATCGAAA
TTAATACGACTCACTATAGGGAGACACAAGCTGGCTAGCGTTTAAACGGGCCCTCTAGACTCGAGCACCA
TGAAAACGATCATCGCCCTGAGCTACATCTTCTGCCTGGTATTCGCCATGTACACCGATATAGAGATGAA
CAGGCTGGGAAAGGATAGCCTCATGAACGGGACCGAGGGCCCAAACTTCTACGTGCCTTTCTCCAACAAG
ACGGGCGTGGTGCGCAGCCCCTTCGAGGCCCCGCAGTACTACCTGGCGGAGCCATGGCAGTTCTCCATGC
TGGCCGCCTACATGTTCCTGCTGATCATGCTTGGCTTCCCCATCAACTTCCTCACGCTGTACGTCTTGTA
CAAGAAGTCCTACCTCCTCACCCTCCTCAACTACATCCTGCTCAACCTGGCCGTGGCCGACCTCTTCATG
GTGTTCGGGGGCTTCACCACCACCCTCTACACCTCTCTGCACGGGTACTTCGTCTTTGGGCCCACGGGCT
GCAACCTGGAGGGCTTCTTTGCCACCTTGGGCGGTGAAATTGCACTGTGGTCCTTGGTGGTCCTGGCCAT
CGAGCGGTACGTGGTGGTGCTGTACCCCATGGTGTACCCCATGAAGATCACAGGGAACCGGGCCATCATG
GGCGTCGCCTTCACCTGGGTCATGGCTCTGGCCTGTGCCGCGCCCCCCCTCGTCGGCTGGTCCAGGTACA
TCCCGGAGGGCATGCAGTGCTCGTGCGGGATTGACTACTACACGCCCCACGAGGAAACCAACAATGAGTC
GTTCGTCATCTACATGTTCGTGGTCCACTTCATCATCCCCCTGATTGTCATATTCTTCTGCTACGGATTC
ATCTTCCGCGTGGCCAGGGTCAAGGCACGCAAGGTGCACTGTGGCACAGTCGTCATCGTGGAGGAGGATG
CTCAGAGGACCGGGAGGAAGAACTCCAGCACCTCCACCTCCTCTTCAGGCAGCAGGAGGAATGCCTTTCA
GGGTGTGGTCTACTCGGCCAACCAGTGCAAAGCCCTCCGCATGGTGATCATCATGGTCATCGCTTTCCTA
ATCTGCTGGCTGCCCTACGCTGGGGTGGCGTTCTACATCTTCACCCATCAGGGCTCTGACTTTGGCCCCA
TCTTCATGACCATCCCGGCTTTCTTTGCCAAGACTTCTGCCGTCTACAACCCCGTCATCTACATCATGAT
GAACAAGCAGTTCCGCAAAGAACTACTGGGCATGTGCTTTGGGGACCGATATTATCGGGAACCATTTGTG
CAACGACAGAGGACTTCCAGGCTGTTCAGCATTTCCAACAGGATCACAGACCTGGGCCTGTCCCCACACC
TCACTGCGCTCATGGCAGGTGGACAGCCCCTGGGGCACAGCAGCAGCACGGGGGACACTGGCTTCAGCTG
CTCCCAGGACTCAGGGACAGATATGATGCTGCTTGAGGACTACACGTCTGATGACAACCCTCCCTCTCAC
TGCACTTGCCCACCCAAGAGAAGGAGCTCGGTGACATTTGAGGATGAAGTGGAACAAATCAAAGAAGCTG
CCAAGAACTCGATTCTTCATGTGAAAGCTGAAGTACACAAGTCCTTGGACAGTTACGCAGCAAGCTTGGC
CAAAGCCATTGAGGCCGAAGCCAAAATCAACTTATTTGGGGAGGAGGCTTTGCCAGGGGTCTTGGTTACA
GCACGGACTGTCCCGGGGGGCGGCTTCGGGGGCCGCCGAGGCAGCAGAACTCTTGTGAGCCAGAGGCTGC
AGTTGCAGAGCATCGAAGAAGGAGATGTTTTAGCTGCCGAGCAGAGAACAGAAACCAGCCAAGTGGCGCC
TGCCTAAGAATTCCACCACACTGGACTAGTGGATCCGAGCTCGGTACCAAGCTTAAGTTTAAACCGCTGA
TCAGCCTCGACTGTGCCTTCTAGTTGCCAGCCATCTGTTGTTTGCCCCTCCCCCGTGCCTTCCTTGACCC
TGGAAGGTGCCACTCCCACTGTCCTTTCCTAATAAAATGAGGAAATTGCATCGCATTGTCTGAGTAGGTG
TCATTCTATTCTGGGGGGTGGGGTGGGGCAGGACAGCAAGGGGGAGGATTGGGAAGAGAATAGCAGGCAT
GCTGGGGATGCGGTGGGCTCTATGGCTTCTGAGGCGGAAAGAACCAGCTGGGGCTCTAGGGGGTATCCCC
[124 nt withheld, positions 2871-2994]
C
[91 nt withheld, positions 2996-3086]
A
[49 nt withheld, positions 3088-3136]
CCTTTGACGTTGGAGTCCACGTTCTTT
[37 nt withheld, positions 3164-3200]
ACCCTATCTCGGTCTATTCTTTTGATTTATAAGGGATTTTGCCGATTTCGGCCTATTGGTTAAAAAATGA
GCTGATTTAACAAAAATTTAACGCGAATTAATTCTGTGGAATGTGTGTCAGTTAGGGTGTGGAAAGTCCC
CAGGCTCCCCAGCAGGCAGAAGTATGCAAAGCATGCATCTCAATTAGTCAGCAACCAGGTGTGGAAAGTC
CCCAGGCTCCCCAGCAGGCAGAAGTATGCAAAGCATGCATCTCAATTAGTCAGCAACCATAGTCCCGCCC
CTAACTCCGCCCATCCCGCCCCTAACTCCGCCCAGTTCCGCCCATTCTCCGCCCCATGGCTGACTAATTT
TTTTTATTTATGCAGAGGCCGAGGCCGCCTCTGCCTCTGAGCTATTCCAGAAGTAGTGAGGAGGCTTTTT
TGGAGGCCTAGGCTTTTGCAAAAAGCTCCCGGGAGCTTGTATATCCATTTTCGGATCTGATCAAGAGACA
GGATGAGGATCGTTTCGCATGATTGAACAAGATGGATTGCACGCAGGTTCTCCGGCCGCTTGGGTGGAGA
GGCTATTCGGCTATGACTGGGCACAACAGACAATCGGCTGCTCTGATGCCGCCGTGTTCCGGCTGTCAGC
GCAGGGGCGCCCGGTTCTTTTTGTCAAGACCGACCTGTCCGGTGCCCTGAATGAACTGCAGGACGAGGCA
GCGCGGCTATCGTGGCTGGCCACGACGGGCGTTCCTTGCGCAGCTGTGCTCGACGTTGTCACTGAAGCGG
GAAGGGACTGGCTGCTATTGGGCGAAGTGCCGGGGCAGGATCTCCTGTCATCTCACCTTGCTCCTGCCGA
GAAAGTATCCATCATGGCTGATGCAATGCGGCGGCTGCATACGCTTGATCCGGCTACCTGCCCATTCGAC
CACCAAGCGAAACATCGCATCGAGCGAGCACGTACTCGGATGGAAGCCGGTCTTGTCGATCAGGATGATC
TGGACGAAGAACATCAGGGGCTCGCGCCAGCCGAACTGTTCGCCAGGCTCAAGGCGCGCATGCCCGACGG
CGAGGATCTCGTCGTGACCCATGGCGATGCCTGCTTGCCGAATATCATGGTGGAAAATGGCCGCTTTTCT
GGATTCATCGACTGTGGCCGGCTGGGTGTGGCGGACCGCTATCAGGACATAGCGTTGGCTACCCGTGATA
TTGCTGAAGAACTTGGCGGCGAATGGGCTGACCGCTTCCTCGTGCTTTACGGTATCGCCGCTCCCGATTC
GCAGCGCATCGCCTTCTATCGCCTTCTTGACGAGTTCTTCTGAGCGGGACTCTGGGGTTCGAAATGACCG
ACCAAGCGACGCCCAACCTGCCATCACGAGATTTCGATTCCACCGCCGCCTTCTATGAAAGGTTGGGCTT
CGGAATCGTTTTCCGGGACGCCGGCTGGATGATCCTCCAGCGCGGGGATCTCATGCTGGAGTTCTTCGCC
CACCCCAACTTGTTTATTGCAGCTTATAATGGTTACAAATAAAGCAATAGCATCACAAATTTCACAAATA
AAGCATTTTTTTCACTGCATTCTAGTTGTGGTTTGTCCAAACTCATCAATGTATCTTATCATGTCTGTAT
ACCGTCGACCTCTAGCTAGAGCTTGGCGTAATCATGGTCATAGCTGTTTCCTGTGTGAAATTGTTATCCG
CTCACAATTCCACACAACATACGAGCCGGAAGCATAAAGTGTAAAGCCTGGGGTGCCTAATGAGTGAGCT
AACTCACATTAATTGCGTTGCGCTCACTGCCCGCTTTCCAGTCGGGAAACCTGTCGTGCCAGCTGCATTA
ATGAATCGGCCAACGCGCGGGGAGAGGCGGTTTGCGTATTGGGCGCTCTTGCGCTTCCTCGCTCACTGAC
TCGCTGCGCTCGGTCGTTCGGCTGCGGCGAGCGGTATCAGCTCACTCAAAGGCGGTAATACGGTTATCCA
CAGAATCAGGGGATAACGCAGGAAAGAACATGTGAGCAAAAGGCCAGCAAAAGGCCAGGAACCGTAAAAA
GGCCGCGTTGCTGGCGTTTTTCCATAGGCTCCGCCCCCCTGACGAGCATCACAAAAATCGACGCTCAAGT
CAGAGGTGGCGAAACCCGACAGGACTATAAAGATACCAGGCGTTTCCCCCTGGAAGCTCCCTCGTGCGCT
CTCCTGTTCCGACCCTGCCGCTTACCGGATACCTGTCCGCCTTTCTCCCTTCGGGAAGCGTGGCGCTTTC
TCATAGCTCACGCTGTAGGTATCTCAGTTCGGTGTAGGTCGTTCGCTCCAAGCTGGGCTGTGTGCACGAA
CCCCCCGTTCAGCCCGACCGCTGCGCCTTATCCGGTAACTATCGTCTTGAGTCCAACCCGGTAAGACACG
ACTTATCGCCACTGGCAGCAGCCACTGGTAACAGGATTAGCAGAGCGAGGTATGTAGGCGGTGCTACAGA
GTTCTTGAAGTGGTGGCCTAACTACGGCTACACTAGAAGAACAGTATTTGGTATCTGCGCTCTGCTGAAG
CCAGTTACCTTCGGAAAAAGAGTTGGTAGCTCTTGATCCGGCAAACAAACCACCGCTGGTAGCGGTGGTT
TTTTTGTTTGCAAGCAGCAGATTACGCGCAGAAAAAAAGGATCTCAAGAAGATCCTTTGATCTTTTCTAC
GGGGTCTGACGCTCAGTGGAACGAAAACTCACGTTAAGGGATTTTGGTCATGAGATTATCAAAAAGGATC
TTCACCTAGATCCTTTTAAATTAAAAATGAAGTTTTAAATCAATCTAAAGTATATATGAGTAAACTTGGT
CTGACAGTTACCAATGCTTAATCAGTGAGGCACCTATCTCAGCGATCTGTCTATTTCGTTCATCCATAGT
TGCCTGACTCCCCGTCGTGTAGATAACTACGATACGGGAGGGCTTACCATCTGGCCCCAGTGCTGCAATG
ATACCGCGGGACCCACGCTCACCGGCTCCAGATTTATCAGCAATAAACCAGCCAGCCGGAAGGGCCGAGC
GCAGAAGTGGTCCTGCAACTTTATCCGCCTCCATCCAGTCTATTAATTGTTGCCGGGAAGCTAGAGTAAG
TAGTTCGCCAGTTAATAGTTTGCGCAACGTTGTTGCCATTGCTACAGGCATCGTGGTGTCACGCTCGTCG
TTTGGTATGGCTTCATTCAGCTCCGGTTCCCAACGATCAAGGCGAGTTACATGATCCCCCATGTTGTGCA
AAAAAGCGGTTAGCTCCTTCGGTCCTCCGATCGTTGTCAGAAGTAAGTTGGCCGCAGTGTTATCACTCAT
GGTTATGGCAGCACTGCATAATTCTCTTACTGTCATGCCATCCGTAAGATGCTTTTCTGTGACTGGTGAG
TACTCAACCAAGTCATTCTGAGAATAGTGTATGCGGCGACCGAGTTGCTCTTGCCCGGCGTCAATACGGG
ATAATACCGCGCCACATAGCAGAACTTTAAAAGTGCTCATCATTGGAAAACGTTCTTCGGGGCGAAAACT
CTCAAGGATCTTACCACTGTTGAGATCCAGTTCGATGTAACCCACTCGTGCACCCAACTGATCTTCAGCA
TCTTTTACTTTCACCAGCGTTTCTGGGTGAGCAAAAACAGGAAGGCAAAATGCCGCAAAAAAGGGAATAA
GGGCGACACGGAAATGTTGAATACTCATACTCTTCCTTTTTCAATATTATTGAAGCATTTATCAGGGTTA
TTGTCTCATGAGCGGATACATATTTGAATGTATTTAGAAAAATAAACAAATAGGGGTTCCGCGCACATTT
CCCCGAAAAGTGCCACCTGACGTCGACGGATCGGGAGATCTCCCGATCCCCTATGGTGCACTCTCAGTAC
AATCTGCTCTGATGCCGCATAGTTAAGCCAGTATCTGCTCCCTGCTTGTGTGTTGGAGGTCGCTGAGTAG
TGCGCGAGCAAAATTTAAGCTACAACAAGGCAAGGCTTGACCGAC
