>Addgene plasmid #106055 | Opto-GPR161 | depositor partial sequence | sequence record 200818 | Opto-GPR161
ATGAAAACGATCATCGCCCTGAGCTACATCTTCTGCCTGGTATTCGCCATGTACACCGATATAGAGATGA
ACAGGCTGGGAAAGGATAGCCTCATGAACGGGACCGAGGGCCCAAACTTCTACGTGCCTTTCTCCAACAA
GACGGGCGTGGTGCGCAGCCCCTTCGAGGCCCCGCAGTACTACCTGGCGGAGCCATGGCAGTTCTCCATG
CTGGCCGCCTACATGTTCCTGCTGATCATGCTTGGCTTCCCCATCAACTTCCTCACGCTGTACGTCTTGT
ACAAGAAGTCCTACCTCCTCACCCTCCTCAACTACATCCTGCTCAACCTGGCCGTGGCCGACCTCTTCAT
GGTGTTCGGGGGCTTCACCACCACCCTCTACACCTCTCTGCACGGGTACTTCGTCTTTGGGCCCACGGGC
TGCAACCTGGAGGGCTTCTTTGCCACCTTGGGCGGTGAAATTGCACTGTGGTCCTTGGTGGTCCTGGCCA
TCGAGCGGTACGTGGTGGTGCTGTACCCCATGGTGTACCCCATGAAGATCACAGGGAACCGGGCCATCAT
GGGCGTCGCCTTCACCTGGGTCATGGCTCTGGCCTGTGCCGCGCCCCCCCTCGTCGGCTGGTCCAGGTAC
ATCCCGGAGGGCATGCAGTGCTCGTGCGGGATTGACTACTACACGCCCCACGAGGAAACCAACAATGAGT
CGTTCGTCATCTACATGTTCGTGGTCCACTTCATCATCCCCCTGATTGTCATATTCTTCTGCTACGGATT
CATCTTCCGCGTGGCCAGGGTCAAGGCACGCAAGGTGCACTGTGGCACAGTCGTCATCGTGGAGGAGGAT
GCTCAGAGGACCGGGAGGAAGAACTCCAGCACCTCCACCTCCTCTTCAGGCAGCAGGAGGAATGCCTTTC
AGGGTGTGGTCTACTCGGCCAACCAGTGCAAAGCCCTCCGCATGGTGATCATCATGGTCATCGCTTTCCT
AATCTGCTGGCTGCCCTACGCTGGGGTGGCGTTCTACATCTTCACCCATCAGGGCTCTGACTTTGGCCCC
ATCTTCATGACCATCCCGGCTTTCTTTGCCAAGACTTCTGCCGTCTACAACCCCGTCATCTACATCATGA
TGAACAAGCAGTTCCGCAAAGAACTACTGGGCATGTGCTTTGGGGACCGATATTATCGGGAACCATTTGT
GCAACGACAGAGGACTTCCAGGCTGTTCAGCATTTCCAACAGGATCACAGACCTGGGCCTGTCCCCACAC
CTCACTGCGCTCATGGCAGGTGGACAGCCCCTGGGGCACAGCAGCAGCACGGGGGACACTGGCTTCAGCT
GCTCCCAGGACTCAGGGACAGATATGATGCTGCTTGAGGACTACACGTCTGATGACAACCCTCCCTCTCA
CTGCACTTGCCCACCCAAGAGAAGGAGCTCGGTGACATTTGAGGATGAAGTGGAACAAATCAAAGAAGCT
GCCAAGAACTCGATTCTTCATGTGAAAGCTGAAGTACACAAGTCCTTGGACAGTTACGCAGCAAGCTTGG
CCAAAGCCATTGAGGCCGAAGCCAAAATCAACTTATTTGGGGAGGAGGCTTTGCCAGGGGTCTTGGTTAC
AGCACGGACTGTCCCGGGGGGCGGCTTCGGGGGCCGCCGAGGCAGCAGAACTCTTGTGAGCCAGAGGCTG
CAGTTGCAGAGCATCGAAGAAGGAGATGTTTTAGCTGCCGAGCAGAGAACAGAAACCAGCCAAGTGGCGC
CTGCCTAA
